>Addgene plasmid #224707 | pFB1.HMBP.PrS.CBX8 | addgene full sequence | sequence record 449674 | Addgene NGS Result
TTGAGATCCTTTTTTTCTGCGCGTAATCTGCTGCTTGCAAACAAAAAAACCACCGCTACCAGCGGTGGTT
TGTTTGCCGGATCAAGAGCTACCAACTCTTTTTCCGAAGGTAACTGGCTTCAGCAGAGCGCAGATACCAA
ATACTGTTCTTCTAGTGTAGCCGTAGTTAGGCCACCACTTCAAGAACTCTGTAGCACCGCCTACATACCT
CGCTCTGCTAATCCTGTTACCAGTGGCTGCTGCCAGTGGCGATAAGTCGTGTCTTACCGGGTTGGACTCA
AGACGATAGTTACCGGATAAGGCGCAGCGGTCGGGCTGAACGGGGGGTTCGTGCACACAGCCCAGCTTGG
AGCGAACGACCTACACCGAACTGAGATACCTACAGCGTGAGCTATGAGAAAGCGCCACGCTTCCCGAAGG
GAGAAAGGCGGACAGGTATCCGGTAAGCGGCAGGGTCGGAACAGGAGAGCGCACGAGGGAGCTTCCAGGG
GGAAACGCCTGGTATCTTTATAGTCCTGTCGGGTTTCGCCACCTCTGACTTGAGCGTCGATTTTTGTGAT
GCTCGTCAGGGGGGCGGAGCCTATGGAAAAACGCCAGCAACGCGGCCTTTTTACGGTTCCTGGCCTTTTG
CTCACATGTTCTTTCCTGCGTTATCCCCTGATTCTGTGGATAACCGTATTACCGCCTTTGAGTGAGCTGA
TACCGCTCGCCGCAGCCGAACGACCGAGCGCAGCGAGTCAGTGAGCGAGGAAGCGGAAGAGCGCCTGATG
CGGTATTTTCTCCTTACGCATCTGTGCGGTATTTCACACCGCATAGACCAGCCGCGTAACCTGGCAAAAT
CGGTTACGGTTGAGTAATAAATGGATGCCCTGCGTAAGCGGGTGTGGGCGGACAATAAAGTCTTAAACTG
AACAAAATAGATCTAAACTATGACAATAAAGTCTTAAACTAGACAGAATAGTTGTAAACTGAAATCAGTC
CAGTTATGCTGTGAAAAAGCATACTGGACTTTTGTTATGGCTAAAGCAAACTCTTCATTTTCTGAAGTGC
AAATTGCCCGTCGTATTAAAGAGGGGCGTGGCCAAGGGCATGGTAAAGACTATATTCGCGGCGTTGTGAC
AATTTACCGAACAACTCCGCGGCCGGGAAGCCGATCTCGGCTTGAACGAATTGTTAGGTGGCGGTACTTG
GGTCGATATCAAAGTGCATCACTTCTTCCCGTATGCCCAACTTTGTATAGAGAGCCACTGCGGGATCGTC
ACCGTAATCTGCTTGCACGTAGATCACATAAGCACCAAGCGCGTTGGCCTCATGCTTGAGGAGATTGATG
AGCGCGGTGGCAATGCCCTGCCTCCGGTGCTCGCCGGAGACTGCGAGATCATAGATATAGATCTCACTAC
GCGGCTGCTCAAACTTGGGCAGAACGTAAGCCGCGAGAGCGCCAACAACCGCTTCTTGGTCGAAGGCAGC
AAGCGCGATGAATGTCTTACTACGGAGCAAGTTCCCGAGGTAATCGGAGTCCGGCTGATGTTGGGAGTAG
GTGGCTACGTCTCCGAACTCACGACCGAAAAGATCAAGAGCAGCCCGCATGGATTTGACTTGGTCAGGGC
CGAGCCTACATGTGCGAATGATGCCCATACTTGAGCCACCTAACTTTGTTTTAGGGCGACTGCCCTGCTG
CGTAACATCGTTGCTGCTGCGTAACATCAAACATCGACCCACGGCGTAACGCGCTTGCTGCTTGGATGCC
CGAGGCATAGACTGTACAAAAAAACAGTCATAACAAGCCATGAAAACCGCCACTGCGCCGTTACCACCGC
TGCGTTCGGTCAAGGTTCTGGACCAGTTGCGTGAGCGCATACGCTACTTGCATTACAGTTTACGAACCGA
ACAGGCTTATGTCAACTGGGTTCGTGCCTTCATCCGTTTCCACGGTGTGCGTCACCCGGCAACCTTGGGC
AGCAGCGAAGTCGAGGCATTTCTGTCCTGGCTGGCGAACGAGCGCAAGGTTTCGGTCTCCACGCATCGTC
AGGCATTGGCGGCCTTGCTGTTCTTCTACGGCAAGGTGCTGTGCACGGATCTGCCCTGGCTTCAGGAGAT
CGGAAGACCTCGGCCGTCGCGGCGCTTGCCGGTGGTGCTGACCCCGGATGAAGTGGTTCGCATCCTCGGT
TTTCTGGAAGGCGAGCATCGTTTGTTCGCCCAGGACTCTAGCTATAGTTCTAGTGGTTGGCTACATACTC
CGGAATATTAATAGATCATGGAGATAATTAAAATGATAACCATCTCGCAAATAAATAAGTATTTTACTGT
TTTCGTAACAGTTTTGTAATAAAAAAACCTATAAATATTCCGGATTATTCATACCGTCCCACCATCGGGC
GCGGATCTCGGTCCGAAACCATGGGTCATCACCATCATCATCACGGTACCAAAACTGAAGAAGGTAAACT
GGTAATCTGGATTAACGGCGATAAAGGCTATAACGGTCTCGCTGAAGTCGGTAAGAAATTCGAGAAAGAT
ACCGGAATTAAAGTCACCGTTGAGCATCCGGATAAACTGGAAGAGAAATTCCCACAGGTTGCGGCAACTG
GCGATGGCCCTGACATTATCTTCTGGGCACACGACCGCTTTGGTGGCTACGCTCAATCTGGCCTGTTGGC
TGAAATCACCCCGGACAAAGCGTTCCAGGACAAGCTGTATCCGTTTACCTGGGATGCCGTACGTTACAAC
GGCAAGCTGATTGCTTACCCGATCGCTGTTGAAGCGTTATCGCTGATTTATAACAAAGATCTGCTGCCGA
ACCCGCCAAAAACCTGGGAAGAGATCCCGGCGCTGGATAAAGAACTGAAAGCGAAAGGTAAGAGCGCGCT
GATGTTCAACCTGCAAGAACCGTACTTCACCTGGCCGCTGATTGCTGCTGACGGGGGTTATGCGTTCAAG
TATGAAAACGGCAAGTACGACATTAAAGACGTGGGCGTGGATAACGCTGGCGCGAAAGCGGGTCTGACCT
TCCTGGTTGACCTGATTAAAAACAAACACATGAATGCAGACACCGATTACTCCATCGCAGAAGCTGCCTT
TAATAAAGGCGAAACAGCGATGACCATCAACGGCCCGTGGGCATGGTCCAACATCGACACCAGCAAAGTG
AATTATGGTGTAACGGTACTGCCGACCTTCAAGGGTCAACCATCCAAACCGTTCGTTGGCGTGCTGAGCG
CAGGTATTAACGCCGCCAGTCCGAACAAAGAGCTGGCAAAAGAGTTCCTCGAAAACTATCTGCTGACTGA
TGAAGGTCTGGAAGCGGTTAATAAAGACAAACCGCTGGGTGCCGTAGCGCTGAAGTCTTACGAGGAAGAG
TTGGCGAAAGATCCACGTATTGCCGCCACCATGGAAAACGCCCAGAAAGGTGAAATCATGCCGAACATCC
CGCAGATGTCCGCTTTCTGGTATGCCGTGCGTACTGCGGTGATCAACGCCGCCAGCGGTCGTCAGACTGT
CGATGAAGCCCTGAAAGACGCGCAGACTGCGGCCGCAGGCACCGATTACGATATCCCAACGACCCTGGAA
GTTCTGTTCCAGGGGCCCGGGGAGCTTTCAGCGGTGGGGGAGCGGGTGTTCGCGGCCGAAGCCCTCCTGA
AGCGGCGCATACGGAAAGGACGCATGGAATACCTCGTGAAATGGAAGGGATGGTCGCAGAAGTACAGCAC
ATGGGAACCGGAGGAAAACATCCTGGATGCTCGCTTGCTCGCAGCCTTTGAGGAAAGGGAAAGAGAGATG
GAGCTCTATGGCCCCAAAAAGCGTGGACCCAAGCCCAAAACCTTCCTCCTCAAAGCGCAGGCCAAGGCAA
AGGCCAAAACTTACGAGTTTCGAAGTGACTCAGCCAGGGGCATCCGGATCCCCTACCCTGGCCGCTCGCC
CCAGGACCTGGCCTCCACTTCCCGGGCCCGGGAGGGCCTTCGAAACATGGGTTTGTCCCCGCCAGCGAGC
AGCACCAGCACCAGCAGTACCTGCCGCGCAGAGGCCCCTCGGGACCGGGACCGCGACCGGGATAGGGACC
GGGAGCGGGATCGAGAAAGGGAGAGGGAGCGAGAGAGGGAGCGGGAACGTGAGAGGGAACGAGAGCGGGG
TACCAGCAGAGTGGATGACAAGCCCAGCTCACCGGGGGACAGCTCGAAGAAGCGAGGCCCCAAGCCCCGG
AAGGAGCTCCCGGACCCCTCACAGAGGCCCTTAGGCGAACCCAGCGCCGGCCTCGGAGAGTACCTCAAGG
GCAGGAAGCTGGACGACACCCCTTCCGGGGCAGGAAAGTTTCCAGCCGGCCACAGTGTGATCCAGCTGGC
CCGAAGACAGGACTCGGACCTGGTGCAGTGTGGTGTGACCAGCCCTAGCTCAGCTGAGGCCACGGGCAAA
CTGGCTGTGGACACCTTCCCGGCCAGGGTGATAAAGCACAGGGCTGCCTTCCTGGAGGCCAAAGGCCAGG
GTGCCCTAGATCCCAATGGCACCCGGGTCCGACATGGCTCAGGCCCCCCCAGCTCTGGGGGGGGCCTGTA
CCGGGACATGGGGGCCCAGGGGGGAAGGCCCTCCCTCATCGCCAGGATCCCTGTGGCCAGAATCCTGGGG
GACCCGGAGGAAGAGTCCTGGAGCCCCTCCCTGACTAACCTGGAGAAGGTGGTGGTCACGGACGTGACCT
CAAACTTTTTGACCGTCACCATTAAGGAAAGTAACACGGACCAAGGCTTTTTTAAAGAGAAAAGATGATA
ATAGCTCGAGGCATGCGGTACCAAGCTTGTCGAGAAGTACTAGAGGATCATAATCAGCCATACCACATTT
GTAGAGGTTTTACTTGCTTTAAAAAACCTCCCACACCTCCCCCTGAACCTGAAACATAAAATGAATGCAA
TTGTTGTTGTTAACTTGTTTATTGCAGCTTATAATGGTTACAAATAAAGCAATAGCATCACAAATTTCAC
AAATAAAGCATTTTTTTCACTGCATTCTAGTTGTGGTTTGTCCAAACTCATCAATGTATCTTATCATGTC
TGGATCTGATCACTGATATCGCCTAGGAGATCCGAACCAGATAAGTGAAATCTAGTTCCAAACTATTTTG
TCATTTTTAATTTTCGTATTAGCTTACGACGCTACACCCAGTTCCCATCTATTTTGTCACTCTTCCCTAA
ATAATCCTTAAAAACTCCATTTCCACCCCTCCCAGTTCCCAACTATTTTGTCCGCCCACAGCGGGGCATT
TTTCTTCCTGTTATGTTTTTAATCAAACATCCTGCCAACTCCATGTGACAAACCGTCATCTTCGGCTACT
TTTTCTCTGTCACAGAATGAAAATTTTTCTGTCATCTCTTCGTTATTAATGTTTGTAATTGACTGAATAT
CAACGCTTATTTGCAGCCTGAATGGCGAATGGG
[124 nt withheld, positions 5424-5547]
C
[91 nt withheld, positions 5549-5639]
A
[49 nt withheld, positions 5641-5689]
CCTTTGACGTTGGAGTCCACGTTCTT
[37 nt withheld, positions 5716-5752]
ACCCTATCTCGGTCTATTCTTTTGATTTATAAGGGATTTTGCCGATTTCGGCCTATTGGTTAAAAAATGA
GCTGATTTAACAAAAATTTAACGCGAATTTTAACAAAATATTAACGCTTACAATTTAGGTGGCACTTTTC
GGGGAAATGTGCGCGGAACCCCTATTTGTTTATTTTTCTAAATACATTCAAATATGTATCCGCTCATGAG
ACAATAACCCTGATAAATGCTTCAATAATATTGAAAAAGGAAGAGTATGAGTATTCAACATTTCCGTGTC
GCCCTTATTCCCTTTTTTGCGGCATTTTGCCTTCCTGTTTTTGCTCACCCAGAAACGCTGGTGAAAGTAA
AAGATGCTGAAGATCAGTTGGGTGCACGAGTGGGTTACATCGAACTGGATCTCAACAGCGGTAAGATCCT
TGAGAGTTTTCGCCCCGAAGAACGTTTTCCAATGATGAGCACTTTTAAAGTTCTGCTATGTGGCGCGGTA
TTATCCCGTATTGACGCCGGGCAAGAGCAACTCGGTCGCCGCATACACTATTCTCAGAATGACTTGGTTG
AGTACTCACCAGTCACAGAAAAGCATCTTACGGATGGCATGACAGTAAGAGAATTATGCAGTGCTGCCAT
AACCATGAGTGATAACACTGCGGCCAACTTACTTCTGACAACGATCGGAGGACCGAAGGAGCTAACCGCT
TTTTTGCACAACATGGGGGATCATGTAACTCGCCTTGATCGTTGGGAACCGGAGCTGAATGAAGCCATAC
CAAACGACGAGCGTGACACCACGATGCCTGTAGCAATGGCAACAACGTTGCGCAAACTATTAACTGGCGA
ACTACTTACTCTAGCTTCCCGGCAACAATTAATAGACTGGATGGAGGCGGATAAAGTTGCAGGACCACTT
CTGCGCTCGGCCCTTCCGGCTGGCTGGTTTATTGCTGATAAATCTGGAGCCGGTGAGCGTGGGTCTCGCG
GTATCATTGCAGCACTGGGGCCAGATGGTAAGCCCTCCCGTATCGTAGTTATCTACACGACGGGGAGTCA
GGCAACTATGGATGAACGAAATAGACAGATCGCTGAGATAGGTGCCTCACTGATTAAGCATTGGTAACTG
TCAGACCAAGTTTACTCATATATACTTTAGATTGATTTAAAACTTCATTTTTAATTTAAAAGGATCTAGG
TGAAGATCCTTTTTGATAATCTCATGACCAAAATCCCTTAACGTGAGTTTTCGTTCCACTGAGCGTCAGA
CCCCGTAGAAAAGATCAAAGGATCTTC
Features (pLannotate 1.2.2; 16 found; start..end, strand, type, name):
      1..589     +  rep_origin     ori: high-copy-number ColE1/pMB1/pBR322/pUC origin of replication
    764..815     -  misc_feature   bom (fragment): basis of mobility region from pBR322
    883..1107    -  mobile_element Tn7R: mini-Tn7 element (right end of the Tn7 transposon) Tn7
   1174..1707    -  CDS            GmR: gentamycin acetyltransferase; aacC1; confers resistance to gentamycin
   1877..1905    -  promoter       Pc promoter: intI1 (promoter lies within the coding sequence); class 1 integron promoter
   1883..2230    -  CDS            YPR2_ECOLX (fragment): Protein predicted: Swiss-Prot protein existence level 4. From Escherichia coli.
   2255..2346    +  promoter       polyhedrin promoter: polh from Autographa californica; promoter for the baculovirus polyhedrin gene
   2431..3528    +  CDS            MBP: maltose binding protein from E. coli; malE (mutated); This version of the gene does not encode a signal sequence, so MBP will remain in the cytosol.
   3592..4755    +  CDS            CBX8: CBX8_HUMAN - Also known as PC3, RC1. Experimental evidence at protein level: Swiss-Prot protein existence level 1. Component of a Polycomb group (PcG) multiprotein PRC1-like complex, a complex class required to maintain the transcriptionally repressive state of many genes, including Hox genes, throughout development. PcG PRC1 complex acts via chromatin remodeling and modification of histones; it mediates monoubiquitination of histone H2A 'Lys-119', rendering chromatin heritably changed in its expressibility. From Homo sapiens (Human).
   4806..4889    +  CDS            large T antigen (fragment): large T antigen from SV40 (simian virus 40)
   4912..5046    +  polyA_signal   SV40 poly(A) signal: SV40 polyadenylation signal
   5075..5240    -  mobile_element Tn7L: mini-Tn7 element (left end of the Tn7 transposon) Tn7
   5403..5419    +  CDS            lacZα (fragment): LacZα fragment of β-galactosidase; lacZ fragment
   5424..5878    +  rep_origin     f1 ori (sequence partly withheld): f1 bacteriophage origin of replication; arrow indicates direction of (+) strand synthesis
   5904..6008    +  promoter       AmpR promoter: bla
   6009..6869    +  CDS            AmpR: β-lactamase; bla; confers resistance to ampicillin, carbenicillin, and related antibiotics
