[The description below was written by a language model from this plasmid's Addgene catalogue record and pLannotate feature annotations shown in this document.]
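Description:
pFB1.HMBP.PrS.CBX8 is a baculovirus donor (transfer) plasmid built on the pFastBac1 backbone for producing recombinant human CBX8 in insect cells. In bacteria it is maintained as a high-copy plasmid through a ColE1/pUC-type origin and selected with ampicillin via the β-lactamase gene; an f1 phage origin is also present. The total size is about 7 kb.

The expression cassette sits between the Tn7R and Tn7L ends of a mini-Tn7 element, together with a gentamicin acetyltransferase gene driven by the Pc integron promoter. In pFastBac-type systems this arrangement allows site-specific transposition of the whole Tn7-flanked segment into a baculovirus shuttle genome (bacmid) in E. coli, with gentamicin resistance marking the transposed cassette. The resulting bacmid is then used to generate recombinant virus.

Within the cassette, the strong very-late polyhedrin promoter from Autographa californica nucleopolyhedrovirus drives an open reading frame encoding an N-terminal hexahistidine–maltose binding protein (HMBP) tag. The MBP lacks a signal sequence and so stays cytosolic. According to the catalogue entry it is followed by a PreScission (3C) protease cleavage site and the roughly 1.2 kb CBX8 coding sequence; the His tag and protease site are not separately annotated in the feature table. An SV40 polyadenylation signal terminates the transcript.

CBX8 (chromobox 8) is a component of Polycomb PRC1-like complexes that maintain transcriptional repression. The dual tag supports affinity purification on nickel or amylose resin and can then be removed by protease cleavage. This makes the construct suited to preparing purified CBX8 for biochemical and structural work, such as the studies of PRC1–CBX8 chromatin condensates described in the associated publication.
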