Addgene plasmid #224707: pFB1.HMBP.PrS.CBX8
Purpose: Expresses human CBX8 in insect cells, under a C3-cleavable (PreScission Protease) N-terminal hexahistidine-MBP tag.
Depositing lab: Chen Davidovich. Depositing organization: Monash University. Publication: Dynamic PRC1-CBX8 stabilizes a porous structure of chromatin condensates. Uckelmann M, Levina V, Taveneau C, Han Ng X, Pandey V, Martinez J, Mendiratta S, Houx J, Boudes M, Venugopal H, Trepout S, Zhang Q, Flanigan S, Li M, Sierecki E, Gambin Y, Das PP, Bell O, de Marco A, Davidovich C. bioRxiv [Preprint]. 2024 Feb 12:2023.05.08.539931. doi: 10.1101/2023.05.08.539931. PubMed 38405976.
Backbone
  Vector backbone: pFastBac1
  Backbone manufacturer: Invitrogen
  Backbone size w/o insert (bp): 5869
  Total vector size (bp): 7036
  Vector type: Insect Expression
  Selectable markers: Gentamicin
Growth in bacteria
  Bacterial resistance: Ampicillin, 100 μg/mL
  Growth temperature: 37°C
  Growth strain: DH5alpha
  Copy number: High Copy
Gene/Insert
  Gene/Insert name: CBX8 (alt name: chromobox 8; PC3; RC1)
  Species: H. sapiens (human)
  Insert size (bp): 1167
  GenBank ID: 57332
  Entrez Gene: CBX8 (a.k.a. PC3, RC1)
  Promoter: Polyhedrin
  Tag / fusion protein: HMBP (N terminal on insert)
  Cloning method: Restriction Enzyme; 5′ cloning site XhoI (not destroyed); 3′ cloning site XmaI (unknown if destroyed)
  Sequencing primers: 5′ GTCCGCTTTCTGGTATGCCGT
Terms and licenses: Academic/Nonprofit Terms; Industry Terms: Not Available to Industry
How to cite: pFB1.HMBP.PrS.CBX8 was a gift from Chen Davidovich (Addgene plasmid # 224707 ; http://n2t.net/addgene:224707 ; RRID:Addgene_224707)
